>Addgene plasmid #56625 | mVenus-Vinculin-23 | depositor partial sequence | sequence record 87513 | insert sequence
CCGCTAGCGCTACCGGTCGCCACCATGGTGAGCAAGGGCGAGGAGCTGTTCACCGGGGTGGTGCCCATCC
TGGTCGAGCTGGACGGCGACGTAAACGGCCACAAGTTCAGCGTGTCCGGCGAGGGCGAGGGCGATGCCAC
CTACGGCAAGCTGACCCTGAAGCTGATCTGCACCACCGGCAAGCTGCCCGTGCCCTGGCCCACCCTCGTG
ACCACCCTGGGCTACGGCCTGCAGTGCTTCGCCCGCTACCCCGACCACATGAAGCAGCACGACTTCTTCA
AGTCCGCCATGCCCGAAGGCTACGTCCAGGAGCGCACCATCTTCTTCAAGGACGACGGCAACTACAAGAC
CCGCGCCGAGGTGAAGTTCGAGGGCGACACCCTGGTGAACCGCATCGAGCTGAAGGGCATCGACTTCAAG
GAGGACGGCAACATCCTGGGGCACAAGCTGGAGTACAACTACAACAGCCACAACGTCTATATCACCGCCG
ACAAGCAGAAGAACGGCATCAAGGCCAACTTCAAGATCCGCCACAACATCGAGGACGGCGGCGTGCAGCT
CGCCGACCACTACCAGCAGAACACCCCCATCGGCGACGGCCCCGTGCTGCTGCCCGACAACCACTACCTG
AGCTACCAGTCCAAGCTGAGCAAAGACCCCAACGAGAAGCGCGATCACATGGTCCTGCTGGAGTTCGTGA
CCGCCGCCGGGATCACTCTCGGCATGGACGAGCTGTACAAGTCCGGACTCAGATCTCGAGCTCAAGCTTC
GAATTCGGGAAACTCGAGAACAAAGCTTGAAAACGGCCGCATGCCAGTGTTTCATACGCGCACGATCGAG
AGCATCCTGGAGCCGGTGGCACAGCAGATCTCCCACCTGGTGATAATGCACGAGGAGGGCGAGGTGGACG
GCAAAGCCATTCCTGACCTCACCGCGCCCGTGGCCGCCGTGCAGGCGGCCGTCAGCAACCTCGTCCGGGT
TGGAAAAGAGACTGTTCAAACCACTGAGGATCAGATTTTGAAGAGAGATATGCCACCAGCATTTATTAAG
GTTGAGAATGCTTGCACCAAGCTTGTCCAGGCAGCTCAGATGCTTCAGTCAGACCCTTACTCAGTGCCTG
CTCGAGATTATCTAATTGATGGGTCAAGGGGCATCCTCTCTGGAACATCAGACCTGCTCCTTACCTTCGA
TGAGGCTGAGGTCCGTAAAATTATTAGAGTTTGCAAAGGAATTTTGGAATATCTTACAGTGGCAGAGGTG
GTGGAGACTATGGAAGATTTGGTCACTTACACAAAGAATCTTGGGCCAGGAATGACTAAGATGGCCAAGA
TGATTGACGAGAGACAGCAGGAGCTCACTCACCAGGAGCACCGAGTGATGTTGGTGAACTCGATGAACAC
CGTGAAAGAGTTGCTGCCAGTTCTCATTTCAGCTATGAAGATTTTTGTAACAACTAAAAACTCAAAAAAC
CAAGGCATAGAGGAAGCTTTAAAAAATCGCAATTTTACTCTAGAAAAAATGAGTGCTGAAATTAATGAGA
TAATTCGTGTGTTACAACTCACCTCTTGGGATGAAGATGCCTGGGCCAGCAAGGACACTGAAGCCATGAA
GAGAGCATTGGCCTCCATAGACTCCAAACTGAACCAGGCCAAAGGTTGGCTCCGTGACCCTAGTGCCTCC
CCAGGGGATGCTGGTGAGCAGGCCATCAGACAGATCTTAGATGAAGCTGGAAAAGTTGGTGAACTCTGTG
CAGGCAAAGAACGCAGGGAGATTCTGGGAACTTGCAAAATGCTAGGGCAGATGACTGATCAAGTGGCTGA
CCTCCGTGCCAGAGGACAAGGATCCTCACCGGTGGCCATGCAGAAAGCTCAGCAGGTATCTCAGGGTCTG
GATGTGCTCACAGCAAAAGTGGAAAATGCAGCTCGCAAGCTGGAAGCCATGACCAACTCAAAGCAGAGCA
TTGCAAAGAAGATCGATGCTGCTCAGAACTGGCTTGCAGATCCAAATGGTGGACCGGAAGGAGAAGAGCA
GATTCGAGGTGCTTTGGCTGAAGCTCGGAAAATAGCAGAATTATGTGATGATCCTAAAGAAAGAGATGAC
ATTCTACGTTCCCTTGGGGAAATATCTGCTCTGACTTCTAAATTAGCAGATCTACGAAGACAGGGGAAAG
GAGATTCTCCAGAGGCTCGAGCCTTGGCCAAACAGGTGGCCACGGCCCTGCAGAACCTGCAGACCAAAAC
CAACCGGGCTGTGGCCAACAGCAGACCGGCCAAAGCAGCTGTACACCTTGAGGGCAAGATTGAGCAAGCA
CAGCGGTGGATTGATAATCCCACAGTGGATGACCGTGGAGTCGGTCAGGCTGCCATCCGGGGGCTTGTGG
CCGAAGGGCATCGTCTGGCTAATGTTATGATGGGGCCTTATCGGCAAGATCTTCTCGCCAAGTGTGACCG
AGTGGACCAGCTGACAGCCCAGCTGGCTGACCTGGCTGCCAGAGGGGAAGGGGAGAGTCCTCAGGCACGA
GCACTTGCATCTCAGCTCCAAGACTCCTTAAAGGATCTAAAAGCTCGGATGCAGGAGGCCATGACTCAGG
AAGTGTCAGATGTTTTCAGCGATACCACAACTCCCATCAAGCTGTTGGCAGTGGCAGCCACGGCGCCTCC
TGATGCGCCTAACAGGGAAGAGGTATTTGATGAGAGGGCAGCTAACTTTGAAAACCATTCAGGAAAGCTT
GGTGCTACGGCCGAGAAGGCGGCTGCGGTTGGTACTGCTAATAAATCAACAGTGGAAGGCATTCAGGCCT
CAGTGAAGACGGCCCGAGAACTCACACCCCAGGTGGTCTCGGCTGCTCGTATCTTACTTAGGAACCCTGG
AAATCAAGCTGCTTATGAACATTTTGAGACCATGAAGAACCAGTGGATCGATAATGTTGAAAAAATGACA
GGGCTGGTGGACGAAGCCATTGATACCAAATCTCTGTTGGATGCTTCAGAAGAAGCAATTAAAAAAGACC
TGGACAAGTGCAAGGTAGCTATGGCCAACATTCAGCCTCAGATGCTGGTTGCTGGGGCAACCAGTATTGC
TCGTCGGGCCAACCGGATCCTGCTGGTGGCTAAGAGGGAGGTGGAGAATTCCGAGGATCCCAAGTTCCGT
GAGGCTGTGAAAGCTGCCTCTGATGAATTGAGCAAAACCATCTCCCCGATGGTGATGGATGCAAAAGCTG
TGGCTGGAAACATTTCCGACCCTGGACTGCAAAAGAGCTTCCTGGACTCAGGATATCGGATCCTGGGAGC
TGTGGCCAAGGTCAGAGAAGCCTTCCAACCTCAGGAGCCTGACTTCCCGCCGCCTCCACCAGACCTTGAA
CAACTCCGACTAACAGATGAGCTTGCTCCTCCCAAACCACCTCTGCCTGAAGGTGAGGTCCCTCCACCTA
GGCCTCCACCACCAGAGGAAAAGGATGAAGAGTTCCCTGAGCAGAAGGCCGGGGAGGTGATTAACCAGCC
AATGATGATGGCTGCCAGACAGCTCCATGATGAAGCTCGCAAATGGTCCAGCAAGGGCAATGACATCATT
GCAGCAGCCAAGCGCATGGCTCTGCTGATGGCTGAGATGTCTCGGCTGGTAAGAGGGGGCAGTGGTACCA
AGCGGGCACTCATTCAGTGTGCCAAGGACATCGCCAAGGCCTCAGATGAGGTGACTCGGTTGGCCAAGGA
GGTTGCCAAGCAGTGCACAGATAAACGGATTAGAACCAACCTCTTACAGGTATGTGAGCGAATCCCAACC
ATAAGCACCCAGCTCAAAATCCTGTCCACAGTGAAGGCCACCATGCTGGGCCGGACCAACATCAGTGATG
AGGAGTCTGAGCAGGCCACAGAGATGCTGGTTCACAATGCCCAGAACCTCATGCAGTCTGTGAAGGAGAC
TGTGCGGGAAGCTGAAGCTGCTTCAATCAAAATTCGAACAGATGCTGGATTTACACTGCGCTGGGTTAGA
AAGACTCCCTGGTACCAGTAGGCGGCCGCGACTCTAGATC
