>Addgene plasmid #56625 | mVenus-Vinculin-23 | addgene partial sequence | sequence record 104287 | N-ter GFP 5'-GGATCACTCTCGGCATGG-3'
GCTTCGAATTCGGGAAACTCGAGAACAAAGCTTGAAAACGGCCGCATGCCAGTGTTTCATACGCGCACGA
TCGAGAGCATCCTGGAGCCGGTGGCACAGCAGATCTCCCACCTGGTGATAATGCACGAGGAGGGCGAGGT
GGACGGCAAAGCCATTCCTGACCTCACCGCGCCCGTGGCCGCCGTGCAGGCGGCCGTCAGCAACCTCGTC
CGGGTTGGAAAAGAGACTGTTCAAACCACTGAGGATCAGATTTTGAAGAGAGATATGCCACCAGCATTTA
TTAAGGTTGAGAATGCTTGCACCAAGCTTGTCCAGGCAGCTCAGATGCTTCAGTCAGACCCTTACTCAGT
GCCTGCTCGAGATTATCTAATTGATGGGTCAAGGGGCATCCTCTCTGGAACATCAGACCTGCTCCTTACC
TTCGATGAGGCTGAGGTCCGTAAAATTATTAGAGTTTGCAAAGGAATTTTGGAATATCTTACAGTGGCAG
AGGTGGTGGAGACTATGGAAGATTTGGTCACTTACACAAAGAATCTTGGGCCAGGAATGACTAAGATGGC
CAAGATGATTGACGAGAGACAGCAGGAGCTCACTCACCAGGAGCACCGAGTGATGTTGGTGAACTCGATG
AACACCGTGAAAGAGTTGCTGCCAGTTCTCATTTCAGCTATGAAGATTTTTGTAACAACTAAAAACTCAA
AAAACCAAGGCATAGAGGAAGCTTTAAAAAATCGCAATTTTACTCTAGAAAAAATGAGTGCTGAAATTAA
TGAGATAATTCGTGTGTTACAACTCACCTCTTGGGATGAAGATGCCTGGGCCAGCAAGGACACTGAAGCC
ATGAAGAGAGCATTGGCCTCCATAGACTCCAAACTGAACCAGGCCAAAGGTTGGCTCCGTGACC
