[The description below was written by a language model from this plasmid's Addgene catalogue record.]
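Description:
mVenus-Vinculin-23 is a mammalian expression plasmid that produces human vinculin (VCL) fused to the monomeric yellow fluorescent protein mVenus. It is built on an mVenus backbone of about 4.75 kb (size without the insert). The plasmid is maintained at high copy in E. coli under kanamycin selection, and it carries a neomycin resistance marker so that transfected mammalian cells can be selected with G418. The record does not include a feature table, so the origin of replication and the exact polyadenylation elements are not listed, although the SV40 polyA reverse sequencing primer suggests an SV40 polyadenylation signal lies downstream of the fusion.

Expression of the fusion is driven by the CMV promoter, which gives strong constitutive transcription in most mammalian cell lines. The vinculin coding sequence corresponds to the human reference transcript and carries a V234L substitution, which the record notes without describing any functional consequence. The construct name suggests that mVenus precedes vinculin and that "23" may refer to a linker length, but the record states neither the orientation of the tag nor the linker explicitly.

Vinculin is a cytoskeletal adaptor protein that links integrin-based adhesion complexes to actin, so the fusion serves as a fluorescent marker for focal adhesions, which is the stated localization. With excitation at 515 nm and emission at 528 nm, it is suited to imaging of focal adhesions in the yellow channel, including in combination with spectrally distinct fluorescent proteins.
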