Addgene plasmid #56625: mVenus-Vinculin-23
Purpose: Localization: Focal Adhesions, Excitation: 515, Emission: 528
Depositing lab: Michael Davidson. Depositing organization: Florida State University, Tallahassee.
Backbone
  Vector backbone: mVenus
  Backbone size w/o insert (bp): 4750
  Vector type: Mammalian Expression
  Selectable markers: Neomycin (select with G418)
Growth in bacteria
  Bacterial resistance: Kanamycin, 50 μg/mL
  Growth temperature: 37°C
  Growth strain: DH5alpha
  Copy number: High Copy
Gene/Insert
  Gene/Insert name: Vinculin (alt name: NM_003373.3)
  Species: H. sapiens (human)
  Mutation: V234L in Vinculin
  Entrez Gene: VCL (a.k.a. CMD1W, CMH15, HEL114, MV, MVCL, VINC)
  Promoter: CMV
  Tag / fusion protein: mVenus
  Cloning method: Unknown
  Sequencing primers: 5′ CMV-F; 3′ SV40pA-R
Terms and licenses: Academic/Nonprofit Terms; Industry Terms
Depositor comments: . Excitation = 515; Emission = 528
How to cite: mVenus-Vinculin-23 was a gift from Michael Davidson (Addgene plasmid # 56625 ; http://n2t.net/addgene:56625 ; RRID:Addgene_56625)
